Addgene plasmid #193338: pAAV-CAG-tTA
Purpose: AAV-mediated expression of tTA under the CAG promoter in mammalian cells
Depositing lab: Takeshi Imai. Depositing organization: Kyushu University. Publication: Automated neuronal reconstruction with super-multicolour Tetbow labelling and threshold-based clustering of colour hues. Leiwe MN, Fujimoto S, Baba T, Moriyasu D, Saha B, Sakaguchi R, Inagaki S, Imai T. Nat Commun. 2024 Jun 25;15(1):5279. doi: 10.1038/s41467-024-49455-y. PubMed 38918382.
Backbone
  Vector backbone: AAV with CAG promter
  Total vector size (bp): 5512
  Modifications to backbone: Backbone is from pAAV-CAG-tdTomato (codon diversified)(Plasmid #59462)
  Vector type: Mammalian Expression, AAV
Growth in bacteria
  Bacterial resistance: Ampicillin, 100 μg/mL
  Growth temperature: 37°C
  Growth strain: NEB Stable
  Copy number: Unknown
Gene/Insert
  Gene/Insert name: tTA2
  Species: E. coli
  Insert size (bp): 747
  Promoter: CAG
  Cloning method: Gibson Cloning
  Sequencing primers: 5′ pCAG-F
Resource information
  A portion of this plasmid was derived from a plasmid made by: tTA2 gene was cloned from pAAV-Syn1-tTA (Plasmid #104109)
Terms and licenses: Academic/Nonprofit Terms; Industry Terms: Not Available to Industry
Depositor comments: Please visit https://www.biorxiv.org/content/10.1101/2022.10.20.512984v1 for bioRxiv preprint.
How to cite: pAAV-CAG-tTA was a gift from Takeshi Imai (Addgene plasmid # 193338 ; http://n2t.net/addgene:193338 ; RRID:Addgene_193338)
