[The description below was written by a language model from this plasmid's Addgene catalogue record and pLannotate feature annotations shown in this document.]
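Description:
pAAV-CAG-tTA is an AAV transfer plasmid for expressing the tetracycline-controlled transactivator tTA2 in mammalian cells from the strong, ubiquitous CAG promoter. The backbone was taken from a pAAV-CAG-tdTomato vector, and the 747 bp tTA2 coding sequence, cloned from a pAAV-Syn1-tTA plasmid, was inserted by Gibson assembly. In bacteria the plasmid replicates from a high-copy ColE1/pUC-type origin and is selected with ampicillin through the AmpR (β-lactamase) gene. An f1 phage origin and small lacZα and lacI remnants are also present in the backbone.

The expression cassette lies between two AAV2 inverted terminal repeats, which allow the intervening DNA to be replicated and packaged into recombinant AAV particles when helper functions are supplied. It consists of the CMV enhancer, chicken β-actin promoter and chimeric β-actin/β-globin intron that together make up CAG, followed by the transactivator open reading frame, a WPRE to boost transcript stability and expression, and an SV40 polyadenylation signal. The automated annotation labels the coding region as an rtTA3 fragment plus three tandem VP16 minimal activation domains. This most likely reflects the close sequence similarity between the forward and reverse transactivators, since the catalogue entry identifies the insert as tTA2, a TetR-derived fusion that activates Tet-responsive (TRE) promoters in the absence of doxycycline.

The available sequence is a partial NGS result of 5,460 nt against a stated size of 5,512 bp, and one ITR is annotated only as a fragment, so the table may be slightly incomplete. The associated publication concerns Tetbow multicolour neuronal labelling, suggesting use as a driver co-delivered with TRE-controlled fluorescent protein vectors.
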