Features (pLannotate 1.2.2; 18 found; start..end, strand, type, name):
    192..440     +  enhancer       CMV enhancer (fragment): human cytomegalovirus immediate early enhancer
    442..719     +  promoter       chicken β-actin promoter: No description available
    720..855     +  intron         hybrid intron (fragment): hybrid between chicken β-actin (CBA) and minute virus of mice (MMV) introns (Gray et al., 2011)
    944..1074    +  intron         chimeric intron (fragment): chimera between introns from chicken β-actin and rabbit β-globin
   1072..1134    +  CDS            HBB (fragment): HBB_LEPEU - Experimental evidence at protein level: Swiss-Prot protein existence level 1. Involved in oxygen transport from the lung to the various peripheral tissues. From Lepus europaeus (European hare).
   1146..1843    +  CDS            rtTA3 (fragment): reverse tetracycline transactivator 3 activates expression from Tet-responsive promoters in the presence of doxycycline
   1773..1883    +  CDS            VP48: 3 tandem repeats of the minimal activation domain of herpes simplex virus VP16 (Cheng et al., 2013)
   1905..2493    +  misc_feature   WPRE: woodchuck hepatitis virus posttranscriptional regulatory element
   2536..2657    -  polyA_signal   SV40 poly(A) signal: SV40 polyadenylation signal
   2680..2748    -  CDS            large T antigen (fragment): large T antigen from SV40 (simian virus 40)
   2819..2952    +  repeat_region  AAV2 ITR: inverted terminal repeat of adeno-associated virus serotype 2 inverted
   2946..3002    -  CDS            lacI (fragment): lac repressor; lacI; The lac repressor binds to the lac operator to inhibit transcription in E. coli. This inhibition can be relieved by adding lactose or isopropyl-β-D-thiogalactopyranoside (IPTG).
   3185..3773    -  rep_origin     ori: high-copy-number ColE1/pMB1/pBR322/pUC origin of replication
   3944..4804    -  CDS            AmpR: β-lactamase; bla; confers resistance to ampicillin, carbenicillin, and related antibiotics
   4805..4909    -  promoter       AmpR promoter: bla
   4962..5390    -  rep_origin     f1 ori (sequence partly withheld): f1 bacteriophage origin of replication; arrow indicates direction of (+) strand synthesis
   5395..4       -  CDS            lacZα (fragment) (across the origin): LacZα fragment of β-galactosidase; lacZ fragment
   5459..131     -  repeat_region  AAV2 ITR (fragment) (across the origin): inverted terminal repeat of adeno-associated virus serotype 2 inverted
>Addgene plasmid #193338 | pAAV-CAG-tTA | addgene full sequence | sequence record 394296 | Addgene Partial NGS Result
GCTGCGCGCTCGCTCGCTCACTGAGGCCGCCCGGGCAAAGCCCGGGCGTCGGGCGACCTTTGGTCGCCCG
GCCTCAGTGAGCGAGCGAGCGCGCAGAGAGGGAGTGGCCAACTCCATCACTAGGGGTTCCTTGTAGTTAA
TGATTAACCCGCCATGCTACTTATCTACGTAGCCATGCTCTAGGAAGAGTACCATTGACGTCAATAATGA
CGTATGTTCCCATAGTAACGCCAATAGGGACTTTCCATTGACGTCAATGGGTGGAGTATTTACGGTAAAC
TGCCCACTTGGCAGTACATCAAGTGTATCATATGCCAAGTACGCCCCCTATTGACGTCAATGACGGTAAA
TGGCCCGCCTGGCATTATGCCCAGTACATGACCTTATGGGACTTTCCTACTTGGCAGTACATCTACGTAT
TAGTCATCGCTATTACCATGGTCGAGGTGAGCCCCACGTTCTGCTTCACTCTCCCCATCTCCCCCCCCTC
CCCACCCCCAATTTTGTATTTATTTATTTTTTAATTATTTTGTGCAGCGATGGGGGCGGGGGGGGGGGGG
GGGCGCGCGCCAGGCGGGGCGGGGCGGGGCGAGGGGCGGGGCGGGGCGAGGCGGAGAGGTGCGGCGGCAG
CCAATCAGAGCGGCGCGCTCCGAAAGTTTCCTTTTATGGCGAGGCGGCGGCGGCGGCGGCCCTATAAAAA
GCGAAGCGCGCGGCGGGCGGGAGTCGCTGCGCGCTGCCTTCGCCCCGTGCCCCGCTCCGCCGCCGCCTCG
CGCCGCCCGCCCCGGCTCTGACTGACCGCGTTACTCCCACAGGTGAGCGGGCGGGACGGCCCTTCTCCTC
CGGGCTGTAATTAGCGCTTGGTTTAATGACGGCTTGTTTCTTTTCTGTGGCTGCGTGAAAGCCTTGAGGG
GCTCCGGGAGGGCCCTTTGTGCGGGGGGAGCGGCTCGGGGCTGTCCGCGGGGGGACGGCTGCCTTCGGGG
GGGACGGGGCAGGGCGGGGTTCGGCTTCTGGCGTGTGACCGGCGGCTCTAGAGCCTCTGCTAACCATGTT
CATGCCTTCTTCTTTTTCCTACAGCTCCTGGGCAACGTGCTGGTTATTGTGCTGTCTCATCATTTTGGCA
AAGAATTGGATCCGGTACCGCCACCATGTCTAGACTGGACAAGAGCAAAGTCATAAACTCTGCTCTGGAA
TTACTCAATGAAGTCGGTATCGAAGGCCTGACGACAAGGAAACTCGCTCAAAAGCTGGGAGTTGAGCAGC
CTACCCTGTACTGGCACGTGAAGAACAAGCGGGCCCTGCTCGATGCCCTGGCAATCGAGATGCTGGACAG
GCATCATACCCACTTCTGCCCCCTGGAAGGCGAGTCATGGCAAGACTTTCTGCGGAACAACGCCAAGTCA
TTCCGCTGTGCTCTCCTCTCACATCGCGACGGGGCTAAAGTGCATCTCGGCACCCGCCCAACAGAGAAAC
AGTACGAAACCCTGGAAAATCAGCTCGCGTTCCTGTGTCAGCAAGGCTTCTCCCTGGAGAACGCACTGTA
CGCTCTGTCCGCCGTGGGCCACTTTACACTGGGCTGCGTATTGGAGGATCAGGAGCATCAAGTAGCAAAA
GAGGAAAGAGAGACACCTACCACCGATTCTATGCCCCCACTTCTGAGACAAGCAATTGAGCTGTTCGACC
ATCAGGGAGCCGAACCTGCCTTCCTTTTCGGCCTGGAACTAATCATATGTGGCCTGGAGAAACAGCTAAA
GTGCGAAAGCGGCGGGCCGGCCGACGCCCTTGACGATTTTGACTTAGACATGCTCCCAGCCGATGCCCTT
GACGACTTTGACCTTGATATGCTGCCTGCTGACGCTCTTGACGATTTTGACCTTGACATGCTCCCCGGGT
AAAAGCTTATCGATAATCAACCTCTGGATTACAAAATTTGTGAAAGATTGACTGGTATTCTTAACTATGT
TGCTCCTTTTACGCTATGTGGATACGCTGCTTTAATGCCTTTGTATCATGCTATTGCTTCCCGTATGGCT
TTCATTTTCTCCTCCTTGTATAAATCCTGGTTGCTGTCTCTTTATGAGGAGTTGTGGCCCGTTGTCAGGC
AACGTGGCGTGGTGTGCACTGTGTTTGCTGACGCAACCCCCACTGGTTGGGGCATTGCCACCACCTGTCA
GCTCCTTTCCGGGACTTTCGCTTTCCCCCTCCCTATTGCCACGGCGGAACTCATCGCCGCCTGCCTTGCC
CGCTGCTGGACAGGGGCTCGGCTGTTGGGCACTGACAATTCCGTGGTGTTGTCGGGGAAATCATCGTCCT
TTCCTTGGCTGCTCGCCTGTGTTGCCACCTGGATTCTGCGCGGGACGTCCTTCTGCTACGTCCCTTCGGC
CCTCAATCCAGCGGACCTTCCTTCCCGCGGCCTGCTGCCGGCTCTGCGGCCTCTTCCGCGTCTTCGCCTT
CGCCCTCAGACGAGTCGGATCTCCCTTTGGGCCGCCTCCCCGCATCGATACCGTCGACCCGGGCGGCCGC
TTCGAGCAGACATGATAAGATACATTGATGAGTTTGGACAAACCACAACTAGAATGCAGTGAAAAAAATG
CTTTATTTGTGAAATTTGTGATGCTATTGCTTTATTTGTAACCATTATAAGCTGCAATAAACAAGTTAAC
AACAACAATTGCATTCATTTTATGTTTCAGGTTCAGGGGGAGATGTGGGAGGTTTTTTAAAGCAAGTAAA
ACCTCTACAAATGTGGTAAAATCGATAAGGATCTTCCTAGAGCATGGCTACGTAGATAAGTAGCATGGCG
GGTTAATCATTAACTACAAGGAACCCCTAGTGATGGAGTTGGCCACTCCCTCTCTGCGCGCTCGCTCGCT
CACTGAGGCCGGGCGACCAAAGGTCGCCCGACGCCCGGGCTTTGCCCGGGCGGCCTCAGTGAGCGAGCGA
GCGCGCAGCTGCATTAATGAATCGGCCAACGCGCGGGGAGAGGCGGTTTGCGTATTGGGCGCTCTTCCGC
TTCCTCGCTCACTGACTCGCTGCGCTCGGTCGTTCGGCTGCGGCGAGCGGTATCAGCTCACTCAAAGGCG
GTAATACGGTTATCCACAGAATCAGGGGATAACGCAGGAAAGAACATGTGAGCAAAAGGCCAGCAAAAGG
CCAGGAACCGTAAAAAGGCCGCGTTGCTGGCGTTTTTCCATAGGCTCCGCCCCCCTGACGAGCATCACAA
AAATCGACGCTCAAGTCAGAGGTGGCGAAACCCGACAGGACTATAAAGATACCAGGCGTTTCCCCCTGGA
AGCTCCCTCGTGCGCTCTCCTGTTCCGACCCTGCCGCTTACCGGATACCTGTCCGCCTTTCTCCCTTCGG
GAAGCGTGGCGCTTTCTCATAGCTCACGCTGTAGGTATCTCAGTTCGGTGTAGGTCGTTCGCTCCAAGCT
GGGCTGTGTGCACGAACCCCCCGTTCAGCCCGACCGCTGCGCCTTATCCGGTAACTATCGTCTTGAGTCC
AACCCGGTAAGACACGACTTATCGCCACTGGCAGCAGCCACTGGTAACAGGATTAGCAGAGCGAGGTATG
TAGGCGGTGCTACAGAGTTCTTGAAGTGGTGGCCTAACTACGGCTACACTAGAAGAACAGTATTTGGTAT
CTGCGCTCTGCTGAAGCCAGTTACCTTCGGAAAAAGAGTTGGTAGCTCTTGATCCGGCAAACAAACCACC
GCTGGTAGCGGTGGTTTTTTTGTTTGCAAGCAGCAGATTACGCGCAGAAAAAAAGGATCTCAAGAAGATC
CTTTGATCTTTTCTACGGGGTCTGACGCTCAGTGGAACGAAAACTCACGTTAAGGGATTTTGGTCATGAG
ATTATCAAAAAGGATCTTCACCTAGATCCTTTTAAATTAAAAATGAAGTTTTAAATCAATCTAAAGTATA
TATGAGTAAACTTGGTCTGACAGTTACCAATGCTTAATCAGTGAGGCACCTATCTCAGCGATCTGTCTAT
TTCGTTCATCCATAGTTGCCTGACTCCCCGTCGTGTAGATAACTACGATACGGGAGGGCTTACCATCTGG
CCCCAGTGCTGCAATGATACCGCGAGACCCACGCTCACCGGCTCCAGATTTATCAGCAATAAACCAGCCA
GCCGGAAGGGCCGAGCGCAGAAGTGGTCCTGCAACTTTATCCGCCTCCATCCAGTCTATTAATTGTTGCC
GGGAAGCTAGAGTAAGTAGTTCGCCAGTTAATAGTTTGCGCAACGTTGTTGCCATTGCTACAGGCATCGT
GGTGTCACGCTCGTCGTTTGGTATGGCTTCATTCAGCTCCGGTTCCCAACGATCAAGGCGAGTTACATGA
TCCCCCATGTTGTGCAAAAAAGCGGTTAGCTCCTTCGGTCCTCCGATCGTTGTCAGAAGTAAGTTGGCCG
CAGTGTTATCACTCATGGTTATGGCAGCACTGCATAATTCTCTTACTGTCATGCCATCCGTAAGATGCTT
TTCTGTGACTGGTGAGTACTCAACCAAGTCATTCTGAGAATAGTGTATGCGGCGACCGAGTTGCTCTTGC
CCGGCGTCAATACGGGATAATACCGCGCCACATAGCAGAACTTTAAAAGTGCTCATCATTGGAAAACGTT
CTTCGGGGCGAAAACTCTCAAGGATCTTACCGCTGTTGAGATCCAGTTCGATGTAACCCACTCGTGCACC
CAACTGATCTTCAGCATCTTTTACTTTCACCAGCGTTTCTGGGTGAGCAAAAACAGGAAGGCAAAATGCC
GCAAAAAAGGGAATAAGGGCGACACGGAAATGTTGAATACTCATACTCTTCCTTTTTCAATATTATTGAA
GCATTTATCAGGGTTATTGTCTCATGAGCGGATACATATTTGAATGTATTTAGAAAAATAAACAAATAGG
GGTTCCGCGCACATTTCCCCGAAAAGTGCCACCTAAATTGTAAGCGTTAATATTTTGTTAAAATTCGCGT
TAAATTTTTGTTAAATCAGCTCATTTTTTAACCAATAGGCCGAAATCGGCAAAATCCCTTATAAATCAAA
AGAATAGACCGAGATAGGGT
[37 nt withheld, positions 5061-5097]
AAAGAACGTGGACTCCAACGTCAAAGG
[49 nt withheld, positions 5125-5173]
T
[91 nt withheld, positions 5175-5265]
G
[124 nt withheld, positions 5267-5390]
CCCATTCGCCATTCAGGCTGCGCAACTGTTGGGAAGGGCGATCGGTGCGGGCCTCTTCGCTATTACGCCA
